>Addgene plasmid #37371 | pT7-EGFP-C1-HsNot2 | depositor full sequence | sequence record 47076 | pT7-EGFP-C1-HsNot2 sequence 6384 bps
TAGTTATTAATAGTAATCAATTACGGGGTCATTAGTTCATAGCCCATATATGGAGTTCCGCGTTACATAA
CTTACGGTAAATGGCCCGCCTGGCTGACCGCCCAACGACCCCCGCCCATTGACGTCAATAATGACGTATG
TTCCCATAGTAACGCCAATAGGGACTTTCCATTGACGTCAATGGGTGGAGTATTTACGGTAAACTGCCCA
CTTGGCAGTACATCAAGTGTATCATATGCCAAGTACGCCCCCTATTGACGTCAATGACGGTAAATGGCCC
GCCTGGCATTATGCCCAGTACATGACCTTATGGGACTTTCCTACTTGGCAGTACATCTACGTATTAGTCA
TCGCTATTACCATGGTGATGCGGTTTTGGCAGTACATCAATGGGCGTGGATAGCGGTTTGACTCACGGGG
ATTTCCAAGTCTCCACCCCATTGACGTCAATGGGAGTTTGTTTTGGCACCAAAATCAACGGGACTTTCCA
AAATGTCGTAACAACTCCGCCCCATTGACGCAAATGGGCGGTAGGCGTGTACGGTGGGAGGTCTATATAA
GCAGAGCTCTCTGGCTAACTAGAGAACCCACTGCTTACTGGCTTATCGAAATTAATACGACTCACTATAG
GGAGACCCAAGCTCTAGCGCTACCGGTCGCCACCATGGTGAGCAAGGGCGAGGAGCTGTTCACCGGGGTG
GTGCCCATCCTGGTCGAGCTGGACGGCGACGTAAACGGCCACAAGTTCAGCGTGTCCGGCGAGGGCGAGG
GCGATGCCACCTACGGCAAGCTGACCCTGAAGTTCATCTGCACCACCGGCAAGCTGCCCGTGCCCTGGCC
CACCCTCGTGACCACCCTGACCTACGGCGTGCAGTGCTTCAGCCGCTACCCCGACCACATGAAGCAGCAC
GACTTCTTCAAGTCCGCCATGCCCGAAGGCTACGTCCAGGAGCGCACCATCTTCTTCAAGGACGACGGCA
ACTACAAGACCCGCGCCGAGGTGAAGTTCGAGGGCGACACCCTGGTGAACCGCATCGAGCTGAAGGGCAT
CGACTTCAAGGAGGACGGCAACATCCTGGGGCACAAGCTGGAGTACAACTACAACAGCCACAACGTCTAT
ATCATGGCCGACAAGCAGAAGAACGGCATCAAGGTGAACTTCAAGATCCGCCACAACATCGAGGACGGCA
GCGTGCAGCTCGCCGACCACTACCAGCAGAACACCCCCATCGGCGACGGCCCCGTGCTGCTGCCCGACAA
CCACTACCTGAGCACCCAGTCCGCCCTGAGCAAAGACCCCAACGAGAAGCGCGATCACATGGTCCTGCTG
GAGTTCGTGACCGCCGCCGGGATCACTCTCGGCATGGACGAGCTGTACAAGTCCGGACTCAGATCTCGAG
CTCAAGCTTCGGTGAGGACTGATGGACATACATTATCTGAGAAAAGAAACTACCAGGTGACAAACAGCAT
GTTTGGTGCTTCAAGAAAGAAGTTTGTAGAGGGGGTCGACAGTGACTACCATGACGAAAACATGTACTAC
AGCCAGTCTTCTATGTTTCCACATCGGTCAGAAAAAGATATGCTGGCATCACCATCTACATCAGGTCAGC
TGTCTCAGTTTGGGGCAAGTTTATACGGGCAACAAAGTGCACTAGGCCTTCCAATGAGGGGGATGAGCAA
CAATACCCCTCAGTTAAATCGCAGCTTATCACAAGGCACTCAGTTACCGAGCCACGTCACGCCAACAACA
GGGGTACCAACAATGTCACTTCACACGCCTCCATCTCCAAGCAGGGGTATTTTGCCTATGAATCCTAGGA
ATATGATGAACCACTCCCAGGTTGGTCAGGGCATTGGAATTCCTAGCAGGACAAATAGCATGAGCAGTTC
AGGGTTAGGTAGCCCCAACAGAAGCTCGCCAAGCATAATATGTATGCCAAAGCAGCAGCCTTCTCGACAG
CCTTTTACTGTGAACAGTATGTCTGGATTTGGAATGAACAGGAATCAGGCATTTGGAATGAATAACTCCT
TATCAAGTAACATTTTTAATGGAACAGACGGAAGTGAAAATGTGACAGGATTGGACCTTTCAGATTTCCC
AGCATTAGCAGACCGAAACAGGAGGGAAGGAAGTGGTAACCCAACTCCATTAATAAACCCCTTGGCTGGA
AGAGCTCCTTATGTTGGAATGGTAACAAAACCAGCAAATGAACAATCCCAGGACTTCTCAATACACAATG
AAGATTTTCCAGCATTACCAGGCTCCAGCTATAAAGATCCAACATCAAGTAATGATGACAGTAAATCTAA
TTTGAATACATCTGGCAAGACAACTTCAAGTACAGATGGACCCAAATTCCCTGGAGATAAAAGTTCAACA
ACACAAAATAATAACCAGCAGAAAAAAGGGATCCAGGTGTTACCTGATGGTCGGGTTACTAACATTCCTC
AAGGGATGGTGACGGACCAATTTGGAATGATTGGCCTGTTAACATTTATCAGGGCAGCAGAGACAGACCC
AGGAATGGTACATCTTGCATTAGGAAGTGACTTAACAACATTAGGCCTCAATCTGAACTCTCCTGAAAAT
CTCTACCCCAAATTTGCGTCACCCTGGGCATCTTCACCTTGTCGACCTCAAGACATAGACTTCCATGTTC
CATCTGAGTACTTAACGAACATTCACATTAGGGATAAGCTGGCTGCAATAAAACTTGGCCGATATGGTGA
AGACCTTCTCTTCTATCTCTATTACATGAATGGAGGAGACGTATTACAACTTTTAGCTGCAGTGGAGCTT
TTTAACCGTGATTGGAGATACCACAAAGAAGAACGAGTATGGATTACCAGGGCACCAGGCATGGAGCCAA
CAATGAAAACCAATACCTATGAGAGGGGAACATATTACTTCTTTGACTGTCTTAACTGGAGGAAAGTAGC
TAAGGAGTTCCATCTGGAATATGACAAATTAGAAGAACGGCCTCACCTGCCATCCACCTTCAACTACAAC
CCTGCTCAGCAAGCCTTCTAACCGCGGGCCCGGGATCCACCGGATCTAGATAACTGATCATAATCAGCCA
TACCACATTTGTAGAGGTTTTACTTGCTTTAAAAAACCTCCCACACCTCCCCCTGAACCTGAAACATAAA
ATGAATGCAATTGTTGTTGTTAACTTGTTTATTGCAGCTTATAATGGTTACAAATAAAGCAATAGCATCA
CAAATTTCACAAATAAAGCATTTTTTTCACTGCATTCTAGTTGTGGTTTGTCCAAACTCATCAATGTATC
TTAACGCGTAAATTGTAAGCGTTAATATTTTGTTAAAATTCGCGTTAAATTTTTGTTAAATCAGCTCATT
TTTTAACCAATAGGCCGAAATCGGCAAAATCCCTTATAAATCAAAAGAATAGACCGAGATAGGGT
[37 nt withheld, positions 3426-3462]
AAAGAACGTGGACTCCAACGTCAAAGG
[49 nt withheld, positions 3490-3538]
T
[91 nt withheld, positions 3540-3630]
G
[124 nt withheld, positions 3632-3755]
CAGGTGGCACTTTTCGGGGAAATGTGCGCGGAACCCCTATTTGTTTATTTTTCTAAATACATTCAAATAT
GTATCCGCTCATGAGACAATAACCCTGATAAATGCTTCAATAATATTGAAAAAGGAAGAGTCCTGAGGCG
GAAAGAACCAGCTGTGGAATGTGTGTCAGTTAGGGTGTGGAAAGTCCCCAGGCTCCCCAGCAGGCAGAAG
TATGCAAAGCATGCATCTCAATTAGTCAGCAACCAGGTGTGGAAAGTCCCCAGGCTCCCCAGCAGGCAGA
AGTATGCAAAGCATGCATCTCAATTAGTCAGCAACCATAGTCCCGCCCCTAACTCCGCCCATCCCGCCCC
TAACTCCGCCCAGTTCCGCCCATTCTCCGCCCCATGGCTGACTAATTTTTTTTATTTATGCAGAGGCCGA
GGCCGCCTCGGCCTCTGAGCTATTCCAGAAGTAGTGAGGAGGCTTTTTTGGAGGCCTAGGCTTTTGCAAA
GATCGATCAAGAGACAGGATGAGGATCGTTTCGCATGATTGAACAAGATGGATTGCACGCAGGTTCTCCG
GCCGCTTGGGTGGAGAGGCTATTCGGCTATGACTGGGCACAACAGACAATCGGCTGCTCTGATGCCGCCG
TGTTCCGGCTGTCAGCGCAGGGGCGCCCGGTTCTTTTTGTCAAGACCGACCTGTCCGGTGCCCTGAATGA
ACTGCAAGACGAGGCAGCGCGGCTATCGTGGCTGGCCACGACGGGCGTTCCTTGCGCAGCTGTGCTCGAC
GTTGTCACTGAAGCGGGAAGGGACTGGCTGCTATTGGGCGAAGTGCCGGGGCAGGATCTCCTGTCATCTC
ACCTTGCTCCTGCCGAGAAAGTATCCATCATGGCTGATGCAATGCGGCGGCTGCATACGCTTGATCCGGC
TACCTGCCCATTCGACCACCAAGCGAAACATCGCATCGAGCGAGCACGTACTCGGATGGAAGCCGGTCTT
GTCGATCAGGATGATCTGGACGAAGAGCATCAGGGGCTCGCGCCAGCCGAACTGTTCGCCAGGCTCAAGG
CGAGCATGCCCGACGGCGAGGATCTCGTCGTGACCCATGGCGATGCCTGCTTGCCGAATATCATGGTGGA
AAATGGCCGCTTTTCTGGATTCATCGACTGTGGCCGGCTGGGTGTGGCGGACCGCTATCAGGACATAGCG
TTGGCTACCCGTGATATTGCTGAAGAGCTTGGCGGCGAATGGGCTGACCGCTTCCTCGTGCTTTACGGTA
TCGCCGCTCCCGATTCGCAGCGCATCGCCTTCTATCGCCTTCTTGACGAGTTCTTCTGAGCGGGACTCTG
GGGTTCGAAATGACCGACCAAGCGACGCCCAACCTGCCATCACGAGATTTCGATTCCACCGCCGCCTTCT
ATGAAAGGTTGGGCTTCGGAATCGTTTTCCGGGACGCCGGCTGGATGATCCTCCAGCGCGGGGATCTCAT
GCTGGAGTTCTTCGCCCACCCTAGGGGGAGGCTAACTGAAACACGGAAGGAGACAATACCGGAAGGAACC
CGCGCTATGACGGCAATAAAAAGACAGAATAAAACGCACGGTGTTGGGTCGTTTGTTCATAAACGCGGGG
TTCGGTCCCAGGGCTGGCACTCTGTCGATACCCCACCGAGACCCCATTGGGGCCAATACGCCCGCGTTTC
TTCCTTTTCCCCACCCCACCCCCCAAGTTCGGGTGAAGGCCCAGGGCTCGCAGCCAACGTCGGGGCGGCA
GGCCCTGCCATAGCCTCAGGTTACTCATATATACTTTAGATTGATTTAAAACTTCATTTTTAATTTAAAA
GGATCTAGGTGAAGATCCTTTTTGATAATCTCATGACCAAAATCCCTTAACGTGAGTTTTCGTTCCACTG
AGCGTCAGACCCCGTAGAAAAGATCAAAGGATCTTCTTGAGATCCTTTTTTTCTGCGCGTAATCTGCTGC
TTGCAAACAAAAAAACCACCGCTACCAGCGGTGGTTTGTTTGCCGGATCAAGAGCTACCAACTCTTTTTC
CGAAGGTAACTGGCTTCAGCAGAGCGCAGATACCAAATACTGTCCTTCTAGTGTAGCCGTAGTTAGGCCA
CCACTTCAAGAACTCTGTAGCACCGCCTACATACCTCGCTCTGCTAATCCTGTTACCAGTGGCTGCTGCC
AGTGGCGATAAGTCGTGTCTTACCGGGTTGGACTCAAGACGATAGTTACCGGATAAGGCGCAGCGGTCGG
GCTGAACGGGGGGTTCGTGCACACAGCCCAGCTTGGAGCGAACGACCTACACCGAACTGAGATACCTACA
GCGTGAGCTATGAGAAAGCGCCACGCTTCCCGAAGGGAGAAAGGCGGACAGGTATCCGGTAAGCGGCAGG
GTCGGAACAGGAGAGCGCACGAGGGAGCTTCCAGGGGGAAACGCCTGGTATCTTTATAGTCCTGTCGGGT
TTCGCCACCTCTGACTTGAGCGTCGATTTTTGTGATGCTCGTCAGGGGGGCGGAGCCTATGGAAAAACGC
CAGCAACGCGGCCTTTTTACGGTTCCTGGCCTTTTGCTGGCCTTTTGCTCACATGTTCTTTCCTGCGTTA
TCCCCTGATTCTGTGGATAACCGTATTACCGCCATGCAT
Features (pLannotate 1.2.2; 18 found; start..end, strand, type, name):
     61..364     +  enhancer       CMV enhancer: human cytomegalovirus immediate early enhancer
    365..568     +  promoter       CMV promoter: human cytomegalovirus (CMV) immediate early promoter
    564..597     +  LTR            5' LTR (truncated) (fragment): truncated 5' long terminal repeat (LTR) from HIV-1
    613..631     +  promoter       T7 promoter: promoter for bacteriophage T7 RNA polymerase
    665..1381    +  CDS            EGFP: EGFP is a basic (constitutively fluorescent) green fluorescent protein published in 1996, derived from Aequorea victoria. It is reported to be a rapidly-maturing weak dimer with moderate acid sensitivity.
   1382..1411    +  misc_feature   MCS (fragment): multiple cloning site
   1412..3028    +  CDS            CNOT2: CNOT2_HUMAN - Also known as CDC36, NOT2. Experimental evidence at protein level: Swiss-Prot protein existence level 1. Component of the CCR4-NOT complex which is one of the major cellular mRNA deadenylases and is linked to various cellular processes including bulk mRNA degradation, miRNA-mediated repression, translational repression during translational initiation and general transcription regulation. Additional complex functions may be a consequence of its influence on mRNA expression. Required for the CCR4- NOT complex structural integrity. Can repress transcription and may link the CCR4-NOT
   3031..3053    +  misc_feature   MCS (fragment): multiple cloning site
   3065..3149    +  CDS            large T antigen (fragment): large T antigen from SV40 (simian virus 40)
   3172..3293    +  polyA_signal   SV40 poly(A) signal: SV40 polyadenylation signal
   3327..3755    -  rep_origin     f1 ori (sequence partly withheld): f1 bacteriophage origin of replication; arrow indicates direction of (+) strand synthesis
   3782..3886    +  promoter       AmpR promoter: bla
   3888..4245    +  promoter       SV40 promoter: SV40 enhancer and early promoter
   4280..5074    +  CDS            NeoR/KanR: aminoglycoside phosphotransferase from Tn5; aph(3')-II (or nptII); confers resistance to neomycin, kanamycin, and G418 (Geneticin®)
   5095..5247    +  CDS            ble (fragment): BLE_KLEPN - Experimental evidence at protein level: Swiss-Prot protein existence level 1. Binding protein with a strong affinity to the bleomycin family of antibiotics. Binds to CL990; an antimitotic-antibiotic compound. From Klebsiella pneumoniae.
   5306..5353    +  polyA_signal   HSV TK poly(A) signal: herpes simplex virus thymidine kinase polyadenylation signal (Cole and Stacy, 1985)
   5444..5460    -  polyA_signal   bGH poly(A) signal (fragment): bovine growth hormone polyadenylation signal
   5682..6270    +  rep_origin     ori: high-copy-number ColE1/pMB1/pBR322/pUC origin of replication
