[The description below was written by a language model from this plasmid's Addgene catalogue record and pLannotate feature annotations shown in this document.]
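Description:
pT7-EGFP-C1-HsNot2 is a 6,384 bp mammalian expression plasmid built on the Clontech pEGFP-C1 backbone, modified by insertion of a bacteriophage T7 promoter just upstream of the EGFP gene. It is propagated in E. coli at high copy from a ColE1/pUC-type origin and also carries an f1 origin for single-stranded DNA production. A single NeoR/KanR (Tn5 aminoglycoside phosphotransferase) gene provides both selections. A bacterial bla-type promoter drives it for kanamycin resistance in bacteria, and the SV40 enhancer/early promoter, paired with an HSV TK polyadenylation signal, drives it for G418 selection in mammalian cells. Several short annotated fragments (truncated HIV-1 LTR, SV40 large T antigen, ble, bGH poly(A)) are partial matches within backbone sequence and probably not functional elements.

The payload is the human CNOT2 (NOT2) coding sequence, about 1.6 kb, cloned between the HindIII and SacII sites of the multiple cloning site so that it is fused to the C-terminus of EGFP. The fusion is transcribed from the CMV immediate-early enhancer/promoter and terminated by the SV40 poly(A) signal, giving constitutive expression of N-terminally EGFP-tagged NOT2 in transfected cells. The added T7 promoter lies between the CMV promoter and EGFP, which would additionally allow transcription of the same fusion by T7 RNA polymerase, for example in vitro. CNOT2 is a component of the CCR4-NOT deadenylase complex and is required for its structural integrity. The associated publication concerns recruitment of cytoplasmic deadenylase complexes to miRNA targets by GW182 proteins. That context fits use of the construct for localisation or GFP-based interaction studies of NOT2, although the record does not spell out the specific assays.
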