Addgene plasmid #37371: pT7-EGFP-C1-HsNot2
Depositing lab: Elisa Izaurralde. Depositing organization: Max Planck Institute for Developmental Biology. Publication: GW182 proteins directly recruit cytoplasmic deadenylase complexes to miRNA targets. Braun JE, Huntzinger E, Fauser M, Izaurralde E. Mol Cell. 2011 Oct 7;44(1):120-33. 10.1016/j.molcel.2011.09.007 PubMed 21981923.
Backbone
  Vector backbone: pEGFP-C1
  Backbone manufacturer: Clontech
  Backbone size w/o insert (bp): 4764
  Total vector size (bp): 6384
  Modifications to backbone: T7-promoter upstream of the EGFP-gene
  Vector type: Mammalian Expression
  Selectable markers: Neomycin (select with G418)
Growth in bacteria
  Bacterial resistance: Kanamycin, 50 μg/mL
  Growth temperature: 37°C
  Growth strain: DH5alpha
  Copy number: High Copy
Gene/Insert
  Gene/Insert name: HsNot2 (alt name: CNOT2)
  Species: H. sapiens (human)
  Insert size (bp): 1620
  GenBank ID: NM_014515
  Entrez Gene: CNOT2 (a.k.a. CDC36, HSPC131, IDNADFS, NOT2, NOT2H)
  Promoter: CMV
  Tag / fusion protein: EGFP (N terminal on backbone)
  Cloning method: Restriction Enzyme; 5′ cloning site HindIII (not destroyed); 3′ cloning site SacII (not destroyed)
  Sequencing primers: 5′ EGFP-C; 3′ SV40pA-R
Terms and licenses: Academic/Nonprofit Terms; Industry Terms: Not Available to Industry
How to cite: pT7-EGFP-C1-HsNot2 was a gift from Elisa Izaurralde (Addgene plasmid # 37371 ; http://n2t.net/addgene:37371 ; RRID:Addgene_37371)
