>Addgene plasmid #37371 | pT7-EGFP-C1-HsNot2 | addgene partial sequence | sequence record 49341 | EGFP-C 5'-CATGGTCCTGCTGGAGTTCGTG-3'
CGGCATGGACGAGCTGTACAAGTCCGGACTCAGATCTCGAGCTCAAGCTTCGGTGAGGACTGATGGACAT
ACATTATCTGAGAAAAGAAACTACCAGGTGACAAACAGCATGTTTGGTGCTTCAAGAAAGAAGTTTGTAG
AGGGGGTCGACAGTGACTACCATGACGAAAACATGTACTACAGCCAGTCTTCTATGTTTCCACATCGGTC
AGAAAAAGATATGCTGGCATCACCATCTACATCAGGTCAGCTGTCTCAGTTTGGGGCAAGTTTATACGGG
CAACAAAGTGCACTAGGCCTTCCAATGAGGGGGATGAGCAACAATACCCCTCAGTTAAATCGCAGCTTAT
CACAAGGCACTCAGTTACCGAGCCACGTCACGCCAACAACAGGGGTACCAACAATGTCACTTCACACGCC
TCCATCTCCAAGCAGGGGTATTTTGCCTATGAATCCTAGGAATATGATGAACCACTCCCAGGTTGGTCAG
GGCATTGGAATTCCTAGCAGGACAAATAGCATGAGCAGTTCAGGGTTAGGTAGCCCCAACAGAAGCTCGC
CAAGCATAATATGTATGCCAAAGCAGCAGCCTTCTCGACAGCCTTTTACTGTGAACAGTATGTCTGGATT
TGGAATGAACAGGAATCAGGCATTTGGAATGAATAACTCCTTATCAAGTAACATTTTTAATGGAACAGAC
GGAAGTGAAAATGTGACAGGATTGGACCTTTCAGATTTCCCAGCATTAGCAGACCGAAACAGGAGGGAAG
GAAGTGGTAACCCAACTCCATTAATAAACCCCTTGGCTGGAAGAGCTCCTTATGTTGGAATGGTAACAAA
ACCAGCAAATGAACAATCCCAGGACTTCTCAAT
